Addgene plasmid #44518: p109.1
Depositing lab: Michael Grunstein. Depositing organization: University of California, Los Angeles (UCLA). Publication: Histone H3 and H4 N-termini interact with SIR3 and SIR4 proteins: a molecular model for the formation of heterochromatin in yeast. Hecht A, Laroche T, Strahl-Bolsinger S, Gasser SM, Grunstein M. Cell. 1995 Feb 24;80(4):583-92. 10.1016/0092-8674(95)90512-X PubMed 7867066.
Backbone
  Vector backbone: pGEX2T
  Vector type: Bacterial Expression
Growth in bacteria
  Bacterial resistance: Ampicillin, 100 μg/mL
  Growth temperature: 37°C
  Growth strain: DH5alpha
  Copy number: Unknown
Gene/Insert
  Gene/Insert name: Histone 4 (alt name: HHF2)
  Species: S. cerevisiae (budding yeast)
  Mutation: contains full length (aa 1-102)
  Tag / fusion protein: GST (N terminal on backbone)
  Cloning method: Restriction Enzyme; 5′ cloning site BamHI (unknown if destroyed); 3′ cloning site EcoRI (unknown if destroyed)
  Sequencing primers: 5′ pGEX_3 primer; 3′ M13-pUC-Rev-primer
Terms and licenses: Academic/Nonprofit Terms; Industry Terms: Not Available to Industry
How to cite: p109.1 was a gift from Michael Grunstein (Addgene plasmid # 44518 ; http://n2t.net/addgene:44518 ; RRID:Addgene_44518)
