[The description below was written by a language model from this plasmid's Addgene catalogue record.]
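Description:
p109.1 is a bacterial expression plasmid built on the pGEX2T backbone and carrying the budding yeast (Saccharomyces cerevisiae) histone H4 gene, HHF2. The insert encodes the full-length protein (amino acids 1-102) and was placed between the BamHI and EcoRI sites of the vector by restriction cloning; the record does not say whether those sites remain intact. The plasmid is maintained in E. coli under ampicillin selection, and its copy number is listed as unknown. No feature table is provided, so the promoter, origin and other backbone elements are not itemised. pGEX-series vectors generally drive expression from an IPTG-inducible tac promoter, with a lacI repressor gene and a pBR322-type origin, and pGEX2T normally has a thrombin cleavage site between GST and the cloning site.

The backbone supplies glutathione S-transferase at the N-terminus, so the product is a GST-H4 fusion protein. GST allows the fusion to be captured on glutathione resin, either for purification or for immobilising it as bait in pull-down assays. The associated publication concerns the interaction of the histone H3 and H4 N-terminal regions with the silencing proteins SIR3 and SIR4, as part of a model for heterochromatin formation in yeast. This suggests that the construct serves as a source of recombinant full-length H4 for in vitro protein-binding experiments, probably alongside truncated or mutant histone fusions, although the record does not describe the specific assays.
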