>Addgene plasmid #44518 | p109.1 | addgene partial sequence | sequence record 64125 | pGEX3
ACGCGCGAGGCAGATCGTCAGTCAGTCACGAATGAAATTCTTAACCACCGAAACCATATAAGGTTCTACC
TTGTCTCTTCAAAGCATAAACAACATCCAAAGAAGTAACAGTCTTTCTCTTGGCGTGTTCAGTGTAAGTA
ACAGAGTCCCTGATGACGGATTCCAAGAAGGATTTCAAGACGGCTCTGACTTCTTCGTAGATCAAACCAG
AAATACGCTTGACACCACCTCTTCTAGCTAATCTTCTGATAGCTGGCTTAGTGATACCTTGAATGTTATC
TCTTAGAATCTTTCTGTGACGCTTGGCACCACCTTTTCCTAGACCTTTACCACCTTTACCTCTACCGGAC
ATGGATCCACGCGGAACCAGATCCGATTTTGGAGGATGGTCGCCACCACCAAACGTGGCTTGCCAGCCCT
GCAAAGGCCATGCTATATACTTGCTGGATTTCAAGTACTTATCAATTTGTGGGATAGCTTCAATACGTTT
TTTAAAACAAACTAATTTTGGGAACGCATCCAGGCACATTGGGTCCATGTATAAAACAACATCAAGAGCG
TCATACAACATGAAGTCAGGATGGGTTACATGATCACCATTTAAATATGTTTTATGACATAAACGATCTT
CGAACATTTTCAGCATTTCAGGTAGCTTGCTAAGAAAATCAACTTTGAGAGTTTCAAAGTCTTTACTATA
TGCAATTCTCGAAACACCGTATCTAATATCCAAAACCGCTCCTTCAAGCATTGAAATCTCTGCACGCTCT
TTTGGACAACCACCCAACATGTTGTGCTTGTCAGCTATATAACGTATGATGGCCATAGACTGTGTTAATT
TA
